>Addgene plasmid #80925 | mPiezo1-IRES-eGFP | depositor full sequence | sequence record 153877 | mPiezo1-IRES-eGFP sequence 14386 bps
GACGGATCGGGAGATCTCCCGATCCCCTATGGTGCACTCTCAGTACAATCTGCTCTGATGCCGCATAGTT
AAGCCAGTATCTGCTCCCTGCTTGTGTGTTGGAGGTCGCTGAGTAGTGCGCGAGCAAAATTTAAGCTACA
ACAAGGCAAGGCTTGACCGACAATTGCATGAAGAATCTGCTTAGGGTTAGGCGTTTTGCGCTGCTTCGCG
ATGTACGGGCCAGATATACGCGTTGACATTGATTATTGACTAGTTATTAATAGTAATCAATTACGGGGTC
ATTAGTTCATAGCCCATATATGGAGTTCCGCGTTACATAACTTACGGTAAATGGCCCGCCTGGCTGACCG
CCCAACGACCCCCGCCCATTGACGTCAATAATGACGTATGTTCCCATAGTAACGCCAATAGGGACTTTCC
ATTGACGTCAATGGGTGGAGTATTTACGGTAAACTGCCCACTTGGCAGTACATCAAGTGTATCATATGCC
AAGTACGCCCCCTATTGACGTCAATGACGGTAAATGGCCCGCCTGGCATTATGCCCAGTACATGACCTTA
TGGGACTTTCCTACTTGGCAGTACATCTACGTATTAGTCATCGCTATTACCATGGTGATGCGGTTTTGGC
AGTACATCAATGGGCGTGGATAGCGGTTTGACTCACGGGGATTTCCAAGTCTCCACCCCATTGACGTCAA
TGGGAGTTTGTTTTGGCACCAAAATCAACGGGACTTTCCAAAATGTCGTAACAACTCCGCCCCATTGACG
CAAATGGGCGGTAGGCGTGTACGGTGGGAGGTCTATATAAGCAGAGCTCTCTGGCTAACTAGAGAACCCA
CTGCTTACTGGCTTATCGAAATTAATACGACTCACTATAGGGAGACCCAAGCTGGCTAGCGTTTAAACGG
GCCCTCTAGACTCGAGCGGCCGCGCCACCATGGAGCCGCACGTGCTGGGCGCCGGGCTCTACTGGCTGTT
GCTGCCCTGCACGCTCCTGGCGGCCTCCCTGTTACGCTTCAATGCTCTCTCGCTGGTCTATTTGCTGTTT
CTACTGCTGCTGCCCTGGCTTCCAGGCCCCTCAAGACACAGCATACCAGGTCACACAGGTCGCCTGCTCC
GTGCACTACTCTGCCTCAGCCTCCTCTTCCTGGTGGCCCACCTTGCCTTTCAGATATGCCTACACACCGT
GCCTCACCTGGACCAGTTTCTGGGACAAAACGGTAGCCTTTGGGTGAAGGTGTCTCAACACATAGGGGTT
ACGAGGCTGGACCTGAAGGACATCTTTAACACCACCAGGCTGGTAGCACCTGACCTGGGAGTGCTGCTGG
CGTCCTCCCTTTGCCTTGGCCTCTGTGGACGCCTCACGAGGAAAGCCGGGCAGAGTCGGCGCACCCAGGA
GCTGCAGGATGATGACGATGACGATGATGACGACGATGAAGACATAGATGCTGCCCCAGCCGTGGGGCTG
AAGGGAGCCCCTGCCCTGGCAACCAAACGCAGGCTGTGGCTGGCCTCCCGCTTCCGGGTCACGGCCCACT
GGCTGCTGATGACCTCTGGACGGACGCTGGTCATTGTGTTGCTGGCCCTGGCAGGCATAGCCCACCCTTC
GGCCTTCTCCAGCATCTACCTGGTGGTGTTCCTGGCCATCTGCACCTGGTGGTCCTGTCACTTTCCTCTC
AGCCCCCTGGGCTTTAACACCCTCTGTGTCATGGTGAGCTGTTTTGGTGCCGGCCATCTCATTTGCCTAT
ACTGCTATCAGACACCATTTATCCAGGACATGTTACCCCCTGGGAACATCTGGGCCAGGCTATTTGGTCT
CAAGAACTTCGTAGACCTCCCTAACTACTCCAGCCCCAACGCCCTGGTACTCAACACTAAGCACGCCTGG
CCCATCTATGTGAGTCCCGGAATCCTGCTGCTGCTATATTACACAGCCACCTCTCTCCTGAAGCTCCACA
AGAGCTGTCCCTCAGAGCTGAGGAAGGAGACACCCAGGGAGGATGAGGAGCATGAGCTGGAACTGGACCA
CCTGGAGCCAGAGCCCCAGGCTAGGGACGCCACCCAGGGTGAGATGCCCATGACCACGGAACCTGACCTT
GACAACTGCACCGTGCATGTACTAACCAGCCAGAGCCCTGTCCGCCAGCGTCCAGTTCGCCCCAGGCTGG
CTGAGCTGAAAGAGATGTCACCGCTACATGGCCTGGGCCACCTCATCATGGACCAGAGCTATGTGTGTGC
CCTGATTGCCATGATGGTGTGGAGCATCATGTACCACAGTTGGCTGACCTTCGTCCTGCTGCTCTGGGCC
TGCCTCATCTGGACGGTGCGTAGCCGTCACCAGCTGGCTATGCTCTGCTCGCCCTGCATCCTGCTGTATG
GGCTGACGCTCTGCTGCCTGAGGTATGTGTGGGCCATGGAACTTCCTGAGCTGCCCACCACCCTGGGCCC
TGTCAGCCTGCACCAGTTGGGACTGGAACACACACGCTACCCTTGCCTGGACCTCGGTGCCATGCTCCTC
TATCTGCTCACATTCTGGCTCCTTCTGCGTCAGTTCGTGAAGGAGAAGCTGCTGAAGAAGCAAAAGGTGC
CTGCGGCGCTGCTGGAGGTCACGGTGGCCGACACTGAGCCCACACAGACCCAGACGCTGCTGCGGAGCCT
GGGGGAGCTGGTCACCGGCATCTACGTCAAATACTGGATCTATGTGTGCGCCGGCATGTTCATTGTGGTC
AGCTTCGCCGGCCGCCTGGTGGTCTACAAAATCGTCTACATGTTCCTCTTCCTGCTGTGCCTCACCTTGT
TCCAGGTCTACTACACCCTGTGGAGGAAGCTGCTACGTGTCTTCTGGTGGCTCGTGGTGGCCTATACAAT
GCTCGTGCTCATCGCTGTGTACACCTTCCAGTTCCAGGACTTCCCCACCTATTGGCGCAACCTCACGGGC
TTCACAGACGAGCAGTTGGGCGACCTGGGCCTGGAGCAGTTCAGTGTGTCGGAGCTCTTTTCCAGTATCC
TCATCCCTGGCTTCTTCCTGCTGGCCTGCATCCTGCAGCTGCACTACTTCCACAGACCGTTCATGCAGCT
CACTGACCTGGAGCACGTGCCGCCACCAGGCACCCGCCACCCTCGATGGGCTCACAGGCAGGATGCAGTG
AGCGAGGCCCCTCTGCTTGAGCATCAGGAGGAAGAGGAAGTCTTCAGGGAAGATGGGCAGAGCATGGATG
GGCCCCACCAGGCCACACAGGTCCCTGAGGGTACGGCCAGCAAGTGGGGCCTGGTGGCTGACCGGCTGCT
GGACCTAGCGGCCAGCTTCTCGGCTGTCCTCACCCGAATCCAGGTGTTCGTTCGGCGCTTGCTAGAACTT
CACGTCTTCAAGCTGGTGGCCCTCTACACTGTCTGGGTGGCCCTGAAAGAAGTGTCTGTGATGAACCTGC
TGCTGGTGGTGCTATGGGCCTTCGCCTTGCCCTATCCGCGCTTCCGGCCCATGGCTTCCTGCCTGTCCAC
CGTGTGGACCTGTATCATCATTGTATGCAAGATGCTCTATCAGCTCAAGATTGTCAACCCGCATGAGTAC
TCCAGCAACTGCACTGAGCCCTTCCCCAACAATACCAACTTGCAGCCTTTGGAGATCAACCAGTCTTTGC
TGTACCGTGGCCCTGTTGACCCTGCCAACTGGTTTGGGGTGCGGAAGGGTTACCCCAACTTGGGCTATAT
CCAGAACCACCTGCAGATCCTTCTGTTGCTGGTGTTTGAGGCCGTGGTGTACCGGCGCCAAGAGCACTAC
CGCCGGCAGCACCAGCAGGCCCCTCTGCCCGCCCAGGCTGTGTGCGCAGATGGCACCCGCCAGAGGTTGG
ACCAGGACCTACTTAGCTGCCTCAAGTATTTCATCAACTTCTTCTTCTACAAATTCGGGCTGGAGATCTG
CTTCTTGATGGCCGTGAATGTGATTGGGCAGCGTATGAACTTCATGGTGATCTTACACGGTTGCTGGTTG
GTGGCCATCCTTACACGCCGGCGCCGTGAGGCCATCGCCCGCCTCTGGCCTAACTACTGTCTGTTCCTCA
CGCTGTTCCTGCTGTACCAGTACCTGCTGTGTTTGGGCATGCCCCCTGCACTGTGCATTGACTATCCATG
GCGCTGGAGCAAGGCCATCCCCATGAATTCCGCCCTCATCAAGTGGCTGTACCTACCTGACTTCTTCAGA
GCCCCCAACTCCACCAACCTTATCAGTGACTTCCTCCTGCTGCTTTGCGCCTCCCAGCAGTGGCAGGTCT
TCTCAGCGGAGCGAACGGAGGAGTGGCAACGCATGGCGGGCATCAACACTGACCACCTGGAGCCCCTGCG
TGGGGAGCCCAACCCTATACCCAACTTCATCCACTGCAGGTCCTATCTGGATATGCTGAAGGTGGCCGTC
TTCCGCTACCTGTTCTGGCTGGTGCTCGTTGTGGTGTTTGTTGCGGGGGCCACCCGCATAAGCATCTTCG
GGCTGGGGTACCTGCTAGCCTGCTTCTACCTGCTGCTGTTTGGCACTACCCTGCTGCAGAAGGACACGCG
AGCCCAGCTCGTGCTGTGGGACTGCCTCATCCTCTATAATGTCACTGTCATCATCTCTAAGAATATGCTG
TCGCTCCTGTCCTGTGTCTTCGTGGAGCAAATGCAGAGCAACTTCTGCTGGGTCATCCAGCTCTTCAGCC
TCGTGTGCACAGTCAAAGGCTACTATGATCCCAAAGAGATGATGACCAGGGACCGGGACTGCCTGCTGCC
TGTGGAGGAGGCCGGGATCATCTGGGACAGTATCTGCTTCTTCTTCCTGCTCTTGCAACGGCGCATCTTT
CTCAGCCACTACTTCCTGCATGTCAGCGCTGACCTGAAAGCCACAGCCCTGCAGGCATCCAGGGGCTTTG
CCCTCTACAATGCAGCCAACCTGAAGAGCATCAACTTCCATCGCCAGATTGAGGAGAAGTCCCTGGCCCA
GCTGAAAAGACAGATGAAGCGCATCCGTGCCAAACAGGAGAAGTACAGGCAGAGCCAGGCAAGTCGTGGC
CAACTCCAGTCCAAAGACCCTCAGGATCCCAGCCAGGAGCCAGGGCCTGACAGCCCAGGGGGCTCCTCCC
CGCCACGGAGACAGTGGTGGCGCCCCTGGCTGGACCACGCCACAGTCATCCACTCTGGCGACTACTTCCT
GTTTGAGTCAGATAGCGAGGAGGAAGAGGAGGCCCTACCTGAGGACCCCAGGCCTGCAGCTCAGAGTGCC
TTCCAGATGGCATACCAGGCATGGGTAACCAATGCCCAGACAGTGCTGAGGCAGCGTCGGGAGCGGGCAC
GGCAGGAGCGGGCAGAGCAGCTGGCTTCTGGAGGTGACTTGAACCCAGATGTGGAACCAGTAGATGTCCC
AGAAGATGAGATGGCAGGCCGTAGCCACATGATGCAGCGTGTGCTAAGCACCATGCAGTTCCTGTGGGTG
CTGGGCCAGGCCACGGTAGACGGGCTGACGCGCTGGCTGCGTGCATTCACGAAGCACCACCGCACCATGA
GCGATGTGCTGTGCGCAGAGCGCTACCTGCTCACCCAGGAGCTTCTTCGGGTTGGAGAGGTACGCCGAGG
TGTGCTGGACCAGCTTTATGTGGGTGAAGATGAGGCCACATTGTCAGGTCCCGTGGAGACCCGGGATGGA
CCCAGCACAGCCTCAAGTGGGCTGGGAGCCGAAGAGCCTTTGAGTAGCATGACAGACGACACCAGCAGCC
CCCTGAGCACAGGCTATAACACCCGCAGTGGCAGTGAGGAGATTGTCACCGACGCTGGGGACCTCCAGGC
TGGGACCTCCCTGCACGGCTCCCAAGAGCTTTTAGCCAATGCTCGTACCCGGATGCGCACGGCCAGCGAG
CTGCTACTGGATAGGCGCCTGCATATCCCTGAGCTGGAGGAGGCCGAGCGGTTTGAGGCACAGCAGGGCC
GGACTCTGCGGCTGCTCAGGGCTGGGTACCAGTGCGTGGCGGCACACTCGGAGCTGCTCTGTTACTTCAT
CATCATCCTTAACCACATGGTGACAGCCTCGGCTGCCTCCCTGGTGCTGCCCGTGCTTGTGTTCCTGTGG
GCCATGCTGACCATCCCGAGGCCTAGCAAGCGCTTTTGGATGACAGCTATCGTCTTCACTGAGGTCATGG
TGGTCACCAAATACCTGTTCCAGTTCGGCTTCTTCCCCTGGAACAGCTACGTTGTGCTGCGGCGCTATGA
GAACAAGCCCTACTTCCCTCCGCGAATCCTGGGCCTTGAGAAAACGGACAGCTACATCAAGTATGACCTG
GTGCAGCTCATGGCCCTCTTCTTCCACCGCTCGCAGCTACTGTGTTATGGCCTCTGGGACCATGAGGAGG
ATCGCTATCCCAAGGACCATTGCAGGAGTAGTGTGAAGGACCGGGAGGCCAAGGAAGAGCCAGAAGCTAA
GCTGGAATCGCAGTCTGAGACAGGCACTGGGCATCCCAAGGAGCCAGTGTTGGCCGGTACTCCCAGGGAC
CACATCCAAGGGAAAGGAAGTATTAGATCCAAGGATGTTATCCAAGATCCCCCAGAGGACCTTAAGCCCC
GGCACACGAGGCACATCAGCATACGCTTCAGGAGGCGCAAGGAGACTCCAGGACCCAAAGGAACAGCAGT
CATGGAGACTGAGCACGAGGAGGGAGAAGGAAAAGAAACTACAGAGAGAAAGAGGCCGCGTCACACTCAA
GAAAAATCGAAGTTTCGGGAGAGAATGAAGGCAGCTGGGCGCCGGCTGCAGAGCTTCTGTGTGTCACTGG
CCCAGAGCTTCTACCAACCCTTGCAGCGTTTCTTCCATGACATTCTGCACACAAAGTACCGGGCGGCCAC
CGACGTCTACGCCCTCATGTTCCTGGCCGATATTGTCGACATCATCATCATCATCTTTGGTTTTTGGGCT
TTTGGGAAGCACTCTGCAGCCACAGACATTGCATCCTCGCTGTCAGATGACCAGGTGCCACAGGCCTTCC
TGTTCATGCTGCTGGTCCAGTTTGGCACCATGGTCATCGACCGTGCCCTCTACCTGCGCAAGACTGTCCT
GGGAAAGCTGGCCTTTCAGGTGGTCCTGGTGGTGGCGATTCACATCTGGATGTTCTTTATCTTACCGGCT
GTCACTGAGAGGATGTTCAGCCAGAATGCGGTGGCACAGCTGTGGTACTTCGTCAAGTGCATTTACTTTG
CCCTGTCCGCCTACCAGATCCGCTGTGGCTACCCCACCCGTATCTTGGGCAACTTCCTCACCAAGAAATA
CAACCATCTAAACCTCTTCCTTTTCCAGGGGTTCCGTCTAGTGCCGTTCCTGGTGGAGCTGCGGGCCGTC
ATGGACTGGGTGTGGACCGACACCACGCTGTCCCTGTCCAACTGGATGTGTGTGGAAGACATCTATGCCA
ACATCTTTATCATCAAGTGCAGCCGAGAGACAGAGAAGAAATACCCCCAGCCCAAGGGGCAGAAGAAGAA
GAAAATTGTCAAGTATGGTATGGGAGGCCTCATTATCCTCTTCCTCATCGCCATCATCTGGTTCCCTCTG
CTCTTCATGTCACTGATCCGCTCTGTGGTCGGGGTCGTCAACCAGCCCATTGATGTCACCGTCACCCTCA
AGCTAGGCGGCTATGAGCCACTGTTCACCATGAGCGCCCAGCAGCCATCCATTGTGCCATTCACACCCCA
GGCCTACGAGGAGCTGTCCCAGCAGTTTGACCCCTATCCACTAGCCATGCAGTTCATTAGCCAGTACAGT
CCTGAGGACATCGTCACTGCACAGATCGAGGGCAGCTCGGGGGCGCTGTGGCGCATCAGCCCACCCAGCC
GAGCCCAGATGAAGCAGGAGCTGTACAACGGCACAGCCGACATTACACTGCGCTTTACCTGGAATTTCCA
AAGGGACCTGGCCAAGGGTGGCACTGTGGAGTATACTAATGAGAAGCACACCTTGGAGCTGGCCCCCAAC
AGTACGGCACGAAGGCAGCTGGCCCAACTGCTCGAGGGCAGACCTGACCAGTCAGTGGTCATTCCCCATC
TCTTCCCCAAGTACATTCGTGCTCCCAATGGGCCTGAAGCCAACCCTGTGAAGCAGCTGCAGCCAGATGA
GGAAGAGGACTACCTTGGTGTGCGCATCCAGCTGCGGAGGGAGCAAGTGGGCACAGGGGCCTCTGGGGAG
CAAGCGGGCACCAAGGCCTCCGACTTCCTCGAGTGGTGGGTCATCGAGCTGCAGGACTGCAAGGCTGACT
GCAACCTGCTGCCCATGGTCATCTTCAGTGACAAGGTCAGCCCACCTAGCCTGGGCTTCCTGGCCGGCTA
CGGGATTGTGGGGCTGTACGTCTCCATCGTGCTGGTGGTTGGCAAGTTTGTGCGGGGCTTCTTCAGCGAG
ATCTCTCACTCCATCATGTTCGAGGAACTGCCGTGTGTGGACCGCATCCTCAAGCTGTGCCAGGACATCT
TCTTGGTGCGCGAGACCCGGGAGCTGGAGCTGGAGGAGGAGCTATACGCCAAGCTCATCTTCCTGTACCG
ATCTCCAGAGACCATGATTAAGTGGACACGTGAGAGGGAGTAGAAGCTTGGCGCGCCTTAATTAACTGCA
GTCGACGGTACCGCGGGCCCGGGATCCGCCCCTCTCCCTCCCCCCCCCCTAACGTTACTGGCCGAAGCCG
CTTGGAATAAGGCCGGTGTGCGTTTGTCTATATGTTATTTTCCACCATATTGCCGTCTTTTGGCAATGTG
AGGGCCCGGAAACCTGGCCCTGTCTTCTTGACGAGCATTCCTAGGGGTCTTTCCCCTCTCGCCAAAGGAA
TGCAAGGTCTGTTGAATGTCGTGAAGGAAGCAGTTCCTCTGGAAGCTTCTTGAAGACAAACAACGTCTGT
AGCGACCCTTTGCAGGCAGCGGAACCCCCCACCTGGCGACAGGTGCCTCTGCGGCCAAAAGCCACGTGTA
TAAGATACACCTGCAAAGGCGGCACAACCCCAGTGCCACGTTGTGAGTTGGATAGTTGTGGAAAGAGTCA
AATGGCTCTCCTCAAGCGTATTCAACAAGGGGCTGAAGGATGCCCAGAAGGTACCCCATTGTATGGGATC
TGATCTGGGGCCTCGGTGCACATGCTTTACATGTGTTTAGTCGAGGTTAAAAAAACGTCTAGGCCCCCCG
AACCACGGGGACGTGGTTTTCCTTTGAAAAACACGATGATAATATGGCCACAACCATGGTGAGCAAGGGC
GAGGAGCTGTTCACCGGGGTGGTGCCCATCCTGGTCGAGCTGGACGGCGACGTAAACGGCCACAAGTTCA
GCGTGTCCGGCGAGGGCGAGGGCGATGCCACCTACGGCAAGCTGACCCTGAAGTTCATCTGCACCACCGG
CAAGCTGCCCGTGCCCTGGCCCACCCTCGTGACCACCCTGACCTACGGCGTGCAGTGCTTCAGCCGCTAC
CCCGACCACATGAAGCAGCACGACTTCTTCAAGTCCGCCATGCCCGAAGGCTACGTCCAGGAGCGCACCA
TCTTCTTCAAGGACGACGGCAACTACAAGACCCGCGCCGAGGTGAAGTTCGAGGGCGACACCCTGGTGAA
CCGCATCGAGCTGAAGGGCATCGACTTCAAGGAGGACGGCAACATCCTGGGGCACAAGCTGGAGTACAAC
TACAACAGCCACAACGTCTATATCATGGCCGACAAGCAGAAGAACGGCATCAAGGTGAACTTCAAGATCC
GCCACAACATCGAGGACGGCAGCGTGCAGCTCGCCGACCACTACCAGCAGAACACCCCCATCGGCGACGG
CCCCGTGCTGCTGCCCGACAACCACTACCTGAGCACCCAGTCCGCCCTGAGCAAAGACCCCAACGAGAAG
CGCGATCACATGGTCCTGCTGGAGTTCGTGACCGCCGCCGGGATCACTCTCGGCATGGACGAGCTGTACA
AGTAAGGCCGGCCAAGCTTAAGTTTAAACCGCTGATCAGCCTCGACTGTGCCTTCTAGTTGCCAGCCATC
TGTTGTTTGCCCCTCCCCCGTGCCTTCCTTGACCCTGGAAGGTGCCACTCCCACTGTCCTTTCCTAATAA
AATGAGGAAATTGCATCGCATTGTCTGAGTAGGTGTCATTCTATTCTGGGGGGTGGGGTGGGGCAGGACA
GCAAGGGGGAGGATTGGGAAGACAATAGCAGGCATGCTGGGGATGCGGTGGGCTCTATGGCTTCTGAGGC
GGAAAGAACCAGCTGGGGCTCTAGGGGGTATCCCC
[124 nt withheld, positions 10256-10379]
C
[91 nt withheld, positions 10381-10471]
A
[49 nt withheld, positions 10473-10521]
CCTTTGACGTTGGAGTCCACGTTCTTTAATAGTGGACTCTTGTTCCAAACTGGAACAACACTCAACCCTA
TCTCGGTCTATTCTTTTGATTTATAAGGGATTTTGCCGATTTCGGCCTATTGGTTAAAAAATGAGCTGAT
TTAACAAAAATTTAACGCGAATTAATTCTGTGGAATGTGTGTCAGTTAGGGTGTGGAAAGTCCCCAGGCT
CCCCAGCAGGCAGAAGTATGCAAAGCATGCATCTCAATTAGTCAGCAACCAGGTGTGGAAAGTCCCCAGG
CTCCCCAGCAGGCAGAAGTATGCAAAGCATGCATCTCAATTAGTCAGCAACCATAGTCCCGCCCCTAACT
CCGCCCATCCCGCCCCTAACTCCGCCCAGTTCCGCCCATTCTCCGCCCCATGGCTGACTAATTTTTTTTA
TTTATGCAGAGGCCGAGGCCGCCTCTGCCTCTGAGCTATTCCAGAAGTAGTGAGGAGGCTTTTTTGGAGG
CCTAGGCTTTTGCAAAAAGCTCCCGGGAGCTTGTATATCCATTTTCGGATCTGATCAAGAGACAGGATGA
GGATCGTTTCGCATGATTGAACAAGATGGATTGCACGCAGGTTCTCCGGCCGCTTGGGTGGAGAGGCTAT
TCGGCTATGACTGGGCACAACAGACAATCGGCTGCTCTGATGCCGCCGTGTTCCGGCTGTCAGCGCAGGG
GCGCCCGGTTCTTTTTGTCAAGACCGACCTGTCCGGTGCCCTGAATGAACTGCAGGACGAGGCAGCGCGG
CTATCGTGGCTGGCCACGACGGGCGTTCCTTGCGCAGCTGTGCTCGACGTTGTCACTGAAGCGGGAAGGG
ACTGGCTGCTATTGGGCGAAGTGCCGGGGCAGGATCTCCTGTCATCTCACCTTGCTCCTGCCGAGAAAGT
ATCCATCATGGCTGATGCAATGCGGCGGCTGCATACGCTTGATCCGGCTACCTGCCCATTCGACCACCAA
GCGAAACATCGCATCGAGCGAGCACGTACTCGGATGGAAGCCGGTCTTGTCGATCAGGATGATCTGGACG
AAGAGCATCAGGGGCTCGCGCCAGCCGAACTGTTCGCCAGGCTCAAGGCGCGCATGCCCGACGGCGAGGA
TCTCGTCGTGACCCATGGCGATGCCTGCTTGCCGAATATCATGGTGGAAAATGGCCGCTTTTCTGGATTC
ATCGACTGTGGCCGGCTGGGTGTGGCGGACCGCTATCAGGACATAGCGTTGGCTACCCGTGATATTGCTG
AAGAGCTTGGCGGCGAATGGGCTGACCGCTTCCTCGTGCTTTACGGTATCGCCGCTCCCGATTCGCAGCG
CATCGCCTTCTATCGCCTTCTTGACGAGTTCTTCTGAGCGGGACTCTGGGGTTCGAAATGACCGACCAAG
CGACGCCCAACCTGCCATCACGAGATTTCGATTCCACCGCCGCCTTCTATGAAAGGTTGGGCTTCGGAAT
CGTTTTCCGGGACGCCGGCTGGATGATCCTCCAGCGCGGGGATCTCATGCTGGAGTTCTTCGCCCACCCC
AACTTGTTTATTGCAGCTTATAATGGTTACAAATAAAGCAATAGCATCACAAATTTCACAAATAAAGCAT
TTTTTTCACTGCATTCTAGTTGTGGTTTGTCCAAACTCATCAATGTATCTTATCATGTCTGTATACCGTC
GACCTCTAGCTAGAGCTTGGCGTAATCATGGTCATAGCTGTTTCCTGTGTGAAATTGTTATCCGCTCACA
ATTCCACACAACATACGAGCCGGAAGCATAAAGTGTAAAGCCTGGGGTGCCTAATGAGTGAGCTAACTCA
CATTAATTGCGTTGCGCTCACTGCCCGCTTTCCAGTCGGGAAACCTGTCGTGCCAGCTGCATTAATGAAT
CGGCCAACGCGCGGGGAGAGGCGGTTTGCGTATTGGGCGCTCTTCCGCTTCCTCGCTCACTGACTCGCTG
CGCTCGGTCGTTCGGCTGCGGCGAGCGGTATCAGCTCACTCAAAGGCGGTAATACGGTTATCCACAGAAT
CAGGGGATAACGCAGGAAAGAACATGTGAGCAAAAGGCCAGCAAAAGGCCAGGAACCGTAAAAAGGCCGC
GTTGCTGGCGTTTTTCCATAGGCTCCGCCCCCCTGACGAGCATCACAAAAATCGACGCTCAAGTCAGAGG
TGGCGAAACCCGACAGGACTATAAAGATACCAGGCGTTTCCCCCTGGAAGCTCCCTCGTGCGCTCTCCTG
TTCCGACCCTGCCGCTTACCGGATACCTGTCCGCCTTTCTCCCTTCGGGAAGCGTGGCGCTTTCTCATAG
CTCACGCTGTAGGTATCTCAGTTCGGTGTAGGTCGTTCGCTCCAAGCTGGGCTGTGTGCACGAACCCCCC
GTTCAGCCCGACCGCTGCGCCTTATCCGGTAACTATCGTCTTGAGTCCAACCCGGTAAGACACGACTTAT
CGCCACTGGCAGCAGCCACTGGTAACAGGATTAGCAGAGCGAGGTATGTAGGCGGTGCTACAGAGTTCTT
GAAGTGGTGGCCTAACTACGGCTACACTAGAAGAACAGTATTTGGTATCTGCGCTCTGCTGAAGCCAGTT
ACCTTCGGAAAAAGAGTTGGTAGCTCTTGATCCGGCAAACAAACCACCGCTGGTAGCGGTTTTTTTGTTT
GCAAGCAGCAGATTACGCGCAGAAAAAAAGGATCTCAAGAAGATCCTTTGATCTTTTCTACGGGGTCTGA
CGCTCAGTGGAACGAAAACTCACGTTAAGGGATTTTGGTCATGAGATTATCAAAAAGGATCTTCACCTAG
ATCCTTTTAAATTAAAAATGAAGTTTTAAATCAATCTAAAGTATATATGAGTAAACTTGGTCTGACAGTT
ACCAATGCTTAATCAGTGAGGCACCTATCTCAGCGATCTGTCTATTTCGTTCATCCATAGTTGCCTGACT
CCCCGTCGTGTAGATAACTACGATACGGGAGGGCTTACCATCTGGCCCCAGTGCTGCAATGATACCGCGA
GACCCACGCTCACCGGCTCCAGATTTATCAGCAATAAACCAGCCAGCCGGAAGGGCCGAGCGCAGAAGTG
GTCCTGCAACTTTATCCGCCTCCATCCAGTCTATTAATTGTTGCCGGGAAGCTAGAGTAAGTAGTTCGCC
AGTTAATAGTTTGCGCAACGTTGTTGCCATTGCTACAGGCATCGTGGTGTCACGCTCGTCGTTTGGTATG
GCTTCATTCAGCTCCGGTTCCCAACGATCAAGGCGAGTTACATGATCCCCCATGTTGTGCAAAAAAGCGG
TTAGCTCCTTCGGTCCTCCGATCGTTGTCAGAAGTAAGTTGGCCGCAGTGTTATCACTCATGGTTATGGC
AGCACTGCATAATTCTCTTACTGTCATGCCATCCGTAAGATGCTTTTCTGTGACTGGTGAGTACTCAACC
AAGTCATTCTGAGAATAGTGTATGCGGCGACCGAGTTGCTCTTGCCCGGCGTCAATACGGGATAATACCG
CGCCACATAGCAGAACTTTAAAAGTGCTCATCATTGGAAAACGTTCTTCGGGGCGAAAACTCTCAAGGAT
CTTACCGCTGTTGAGATCCAGTTCGATGTAACCCACTCGTGCACCCAACTGATCTTCAGCATCTTTTACT
TTCACCAGCGTTTCTGGGTGAGCAAAAACAGGAAGGCAAAATGCCGCAAAAAAGGGAATAAGGGCGACAC
GGAAATGTTGAATACTCATACTCTTCCTTTTTCAATATTATTGAAGCATTTATCAGGGTTATTGTCTCAT
GAGCGGATACATATTTGAATGTATTTAGAAAAATAAACAAATAGGGGTTCCGCGCACATTTCCCCGAAAA
GTGCCACCTGACGTC
Features (pLannotate 1.2.2; 23 found; start..end, strand, type, name):
     28..80      -  misc_feature   bom (fragment): basis of mobility region from pBR322
    235..614     +  enhancer       CMV enhancer: human cytomegalovirus immediate early enhancer
    615..818     +  promoter       CMV promoter: human cytomegalovirus (CMV) immediate early promoter
    814..847     +  LTR            5' LTR (truncated) (fragment): truncated 5' long terminal repeat (LTR) from HIV-1
    863..881     +  promoter       T7 promoter: promoter for bacteriophage T7 RNA polymerase
    940..8580    +  CDS            Piezo1: PIEZ1_MOUSE - Also known as Fam38a. Experimental evidence at protein level: Swiss-Prot protein existence level 1. Pore-forming subunit of a mechanosensitive non-specific cation channel. Generates currents characterized by a linear current- voltage relationship that are sensitive to ruthenium red and gadolinium. Plays a key role in epithelial cell adhesion by maintaining integrin activation through R-Ras recruitment to the ER, most probably in its activated state, and subsequent stimulation of calpain signaling. In the kidney, may contribute to the detection of intraluminal pressure changes and
   8606..8637    +  misc_feature   MCS (fragment): multiple cloning site
   8750..9212    +  misc_feature   IRES: internal ribosome entry site (IRES) of the encephalomyocarditis virus (EMCV)
   9226..9945    +  CDS            EGFP: the original enhanced GFP (Yang et al., 1996) mammalian codon-optimized
   9986..10210   +  polyA_signal   bGH poly(A) signal: bovine growth hormone polyadenylation signal
  10214..10235   +  promoter       SV40 promoter (fragment): SV40 enhancer and early promoter
  10256..10684   +  rep_origin     f1 ori (sequence partly withheld): f1 bacteriophage origin of replication; arrow indicates direction of (+) strand synthesis
  10698..11027   +  promoter       SV40 promoter: SV40 enhancer and early promoter
  11094..11885   +  CDS            neo: KKA2_KLEPN - Also known as kan, nptII. Experimental evidence at protein level: Swiss-Prot protein existence level 1. Resistance to kanamycin, neomycin, paromomycin, ribostamycin, butirosin and gentamicin B. From Klebsiella pneumoniae.
  11909..12067   +  CDS            ble (fragment): BLE_KLEPN - Experimental evidence at protein level: Swiss-Prot protein existence level 1. Binding protein with a strong affinity to the bleomycin family of antibiotics. Binds to CL990; an antimitotic-antibiotic compound. From Klebsiella pneumoniae.
  12062..12183   +  polyA_signal   SV40 poly(A) signal: SV40 polyadenylation signal
  12254..12276   -  protein_bind   lac operator (fragment): The lac repressor binds to the lac operator to inhibit transcription in E. coli. This inhibition can be relieved by adding lactose or isopropyl-β-D-thiogalactopyranoside (IPTG). lac repressor encoded by lacI
  12280..12310   -  promoter       lac promoter: promoter for the E. coli lac operon
  12325..12346   -  protein_bind   CAP binding site: CAP binding activates transcription in the presence of cAMP. E. coli catabolite activator protein
  12359..12451   -  CDS            lacI (fragment): lac repressor; lacI; The lac repressor binds to the lac operator to inhibit transcription in E. coli. This inhibition can be relieved by adding lactose or isopropyl-β-D-thiogalactopyranoside (IPTG).
  12634..13219   -  rep_origin     ori: high-copy-number ColE1/pMB1/pBR322/pUC origin of replication
  13390..14250   -  CDS            AmpR: β-lactamase; bla; confers resistance to ampicillin, carbenicillin, and related antibiotics
  14251..14355   -  promoter       AmpR promoter: bla
