[The description below was written by a language model from this plasmid's Addgene catalogue record, the feature table of its GenBank file and pLannotate feature annotations shown in this document.]
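Description:
mPiezo1-IRES-eGFP is a 14.4 kb mammalian expression plasmid built on pcDNA3.1, modified by the addition of an IRES-eGFP cassette. It carries the full mouse Piezo1 (Fam38a) coding sequence, about 7.6 kb, cloned by restriction digestion between NotI and a destroyed HindIII site. Piezo1 encodes the pore-forming subunit of a mechanically activated, non-selective cation channel. Transcription is driven by the human CMV immediate-early enhancer and promoter, with a T7 promoter lying just upstream of the insert and a Kozak consensus annotated near the start codon. Downstream of Piezo1, an EMCV internal ribosome entry site directs cap-independent translation of EGFP from the same bicistronic mRNA, which ends at the bovine growth hormone polyadenylation signal. Piezo1 is therefore produced untagged, while green fluorescence marks the cells that express the transcript.

The backbone provides an SV40 early promoter driving the neomycin phosphotransferase gene with an SV40 poly(A) signal, allowing G418 selection of stable mammalian lines. For propagation in E. coli it has a ColE1/pUC-type origin and an ampicillin resistance gene, plus an f1 origin. The origin is annotated as high-copy, yet the catalogue lists the plasmid as low copy. Short hits to an HIV-1 LTR, ble, lacI and other lac elements are fragments and probably not functional parts. The two accompanying GenBank records are only partial reads of about 800 bp, covering the T7/Kozak junction and EGFP. The plasmid is suited to heterologous expression of Piezo1, with GFP identifying transfected cells for studies of mechanically activated currents.
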