Addgene plasmid #80925: mPiezo1-IRES-eGFP
Purpose: expresses mouse Piezo1 with GFP
Depositing lab: Ardem Patapoutian. Publication: Piezo1 and Piezo2 are essential components of distinct mechanically activated cation channels. Coste B, Mathur J, Schmidt M, Earley TJ, Ranade S, Petrus MJ, Dubin AE, Patapoutian A. Science. 2010 Oct 1;330(6000):55-60. doi: 10.1126/science.1193270. Epub 2010 Sep 2. PubMed 20813920.
Backbone
  Vector backbone: pcDNA3.1
  Total vector size (bp): 14386
  Modifications to backbone: Ires-eGFP inserted
  Vector type: Mammalian Expression
  Selectable markers: Neomycin (select with G418)
Growth in bacteria
  Bacterial resistance: Ampicillin, 100 μg/mL
  Growth temperature: 37°C
  Growth strain: DH5alpha
  Copy number: Low Copy
Gene/Insert
  Gene/Insert name: mouse Piezo1 CDS
  Species: M. musculus (mouse)
  Insert size (bp): 7644
  Entrez Gene: Piezo1 (a.k.a. 9630020g22, Fam38a, mKIAA0233)
  Cloning method: Restriction Enzyme; 5′ cloning site NotI (not destroyed); 3′ cloning site HindIII (destroyed during cloning)
  Sequencing primers: 5′ cgcaaatgggcggtaggcgtg
Terms and licenses: Academic/Nonprofit Terms; Industry Terms: Not Available to Industry
How to cite: mPiezo1-IRES-eGFP was a gift from Ardem Patapoutian (Addgene plasmid # 80925 ; http://n2t.net/addgene:80925 ; RRID:Addgene_80925)
