LOCUS       Exported 816 bp ds-DNA linear SYN 17-MAY-2021
DEFINITION  expresses mouse Piezo1 with GFP.
ACCESSION   .
VERSION     .
KEYWORDS    mPiezo1-IRES-eGFP
SOURCE      synthetic DNA construct
  ORGANISM  synthetic DNA construct
REFERENCE   1 (bases 1 to 816)
  AUTHORS   Coste B, Mathur J, Schmidt M, Earley TJ, Ranade S, Petrus MJ, Dubin
            AE, Patapoutian A
  TITLE     Piezo1 and Piezo2 are essential components of distinct mechanically
            activated cation channels.
  JOURNAL   Science. 2010 Oct 1;330(6000):55-60. doi: 10.1126/science.1193270.
            Epub 2010 Sep 2.
  PUBMED    20813920
REFERENCE   2 (bases 1 to 816)
  AUTHORS   .
  TITLE     Direct Submission
  JOURNAL   Exported May 17, 2021 from SnapGene Server 1.1.58
            http://www.snapgene.com
FEATURES             Location/Qualifiers
     source          1..816
                     /organism="synthetic DNA construct"
                     /mol_type="other DNA"
     CDS             complement(8..727)
                     /codon_start=1
                     /product="the original enhanced GFP (Yang et al., 1996)"
                     /label=EGFP
                     /note="mammalian codon-optimized"
                     /translation="MVSKGEELFTGVVPILVELDGDVNGHKFSVSGEGEGDATYGKLTL
                     KFICTTGKLPVPWPTLVTTLTYGVQCFSRYPDHMKQHDFFKSAMPEGYVQERTIFFKDD
                     GNYKTRAEVKFEGDTLVNRIELKGIDFKEDGNILGHKLEYNYNSHNVYIMADKQKNGIK
                     VNFKIRHNIEDGSVQLADHYQQNTPIGDGPVLLPDNHYLSTQSALSKDPNEKRDHMVLL
                     EFVTAAGITLGMDELYK"
     CDS             complement(11..727)
                     /codon_start=1
                     /product="enhanced GFP"
                     /label=EGFP
                     /translation="MVSKGEELFTGVVPILVELDGDVNGHKFSVSGEGEGDATYGKLTL
                     KFICTTGKLPVPWPTLVTTLTYGVQCFSRYPDHMKQHDFFKSAMPEGYVQERTIFFKDD
                     GNYKTRAEVKFEGDTLVNRIELKGIDFKEDGNILGHKLEYNYNSHNVYIMADKQKNGIK
                     VNFKIRHNIEDGSVQLADHYQQNTPIGDGPVLLPDNHYLSTQSALSKDPNEKRDHMVLL
                     EFVTAAGITLGMDELYK"
     primer_bind     complement(53..74)
                     /label=EGFP-C
                     /note="EGFP, forward primer"
     primer_bind     402..421
                     /label=EXFP-R
                     /note="For distinguishing EGFP variants, reverse primer"
     primer_bind     661..682
                     /label=EGFP-N
                     /note="EGFP, reverse primer"
ORIGIN
        1 gccggcctta cttgtacagc tcgtccatgc cgagagtgat cccggcggcg gtcacgaact
       61 ccagcaggac catgtgatcg cgcttctcgt tggggtcttt gctcagggcg gactgggtgc
      121 tcaggtagtg gttgtcgggc agcagcacgg ggccgtcgcc gatgggggtg ttctgctggt
      181 agtggtcggc gagctgcacg ctgccgtcct cgatgttgtg gcggatcttg aagttcacct
      241 tgatgccgtt cttctgcttg tcggccatga tatagacgtt gtggctgttg tagttgtact
      301 ccagcttgtg ccccaggatg ttgccgtcct ccttgaagtc gatgcccttc agctcgatgc
      361 ggttcaccag ggtgtcgccc tcgaacttca cctcggcgcg ggtcttgtag ttgccgtcgt
      421 ccttgaagaa gatggtgcgc tcctggacgt agccttcggg catggcggac ttgaagaagt
      481 cgtgctgctt catgtggtcg gggtagcggc tgaagcactg cacgccgtag gtcagggtgg
      541 tcacgagggt gggccagggc acgggcagct tgccggtggt gcagatgaac ttcagggtca
      601 gcttgccgta ggtggcatcg ccctcgccct cgccggacac gctgaacttg tggccgttta
      661 cgtcgccgtc cagctcgacc aggatgggca ccaccccggt gaacagctcc tcgcccttgc
      721 tcaccatggt tgtggccata ttatcatcgt gtttttcaaa ggaaaaccac gtccccgtgg
      781 ttcggggggc ctagacgttt ttttaacctc gactaa
//
