LOCUS       Exported 859 bp ds-DNA linear SYN 17-MAY-2021
DEFINITION  expresses mouse Piezo1 with GFP.
ACCESSION   .
VERSION     .
KEYWORDS    mPiezo1-IRES-eGFP
SOURCE      synthetic DNA construct
  ORGANISM  synthetic DNA construct
REFERENCE   1 (bases 1 to 859)
  AUTHORS   Coste B, Mathur J, Schmidt M, Earley TJ, Ranade S, Petrus MJ, Dubin
            AE, Patapoutian A
  TITLE     Piezo1 and Piezo2 are essential components of distinct mechanically
            activated cation channels.
  JOURNAL   Science. 2010 Oct 1;330(6000):55-60. doi: 10.1126/science.1193270.
            Epub 2010 Sep 2.
  PUBMED    20813920
REFERENCE   2 (bases 1 to 859)
  AUTHORS   .
  TITLE     Direct Submission
  JOURNAL   Exported May 17, 2021 from SnapGene Server 1.1.58
            http://www.snapgene.com
FEATURES             Location/Qualifiers
     source          1..859
                     /organism="synthetic DNA construct"
                     /mol_type="other DNA"
     primer_bind     49..68
                     /label=T7
                     /note="T7 promoter, forward primer"
     promoter        49..67
                     /label=T7 promoter
                     /note="promoter for bacteriophage T7 RNA polymerase"
     regulatory      120..129
                     /regulatory_class="other"
                     /note="vertebrate consensus sequence for strong initiation
                     of translation (Kozak, 1987)"
ORIGIN
        1 agctctctgg ctaactagag aacccactgc ttactggctt atcgaaatta atacgactca
       61 ctatagggag acccaagctg gctagcgttt aaacgggccc tctagactcg agcggccgcg
      121 ccaccatgga gccgcacgtg ctgggcgccg ggctctactg gctgttgctg ccctgcacgc
      181 tcctggcggc ctccctgtta cgcttcaatg ctctctcgct ggtctatttg ctgtttctac
      241 tgctgctgcc ctggcttcca ggcccctcaa gacacagcat accaggtcac acaggtcgcc
      301 tgctccgtgc actactctgc ctcagcctcc tcttcctggt ggcccacctt gcctttcaga
      361 tatgcctaca caccgtgcct cacctggacc agtttctggg acaaaacggt agcctttggg
      421 tgaaggtgtc tcaacacata ggggttacga ggctggacct gaaggacatc tttaacacca
      481 ccaggctggt agcacctgac ctgggagtgc tgctggcgtc ctccctttgc cttggcctct
      541 gtggacgcct cacgaggaaa gccgggcaga gtcggcgcac ccaggagctg caggatgatg
      601 acgatgacga tgatgacgac gatgaagaca tagatgctgc cccagccgtg gggctgaagg
      661 gagcccctgc cctggcaacc aaacgcaggc tgtggctggc ctcccgcttc cgggtcacgg
      721 cccactggct gctgatgacc tctggacgga cgctggtcat tgtgttgctg gccctggcag
      781 gcatagccca cccttcggcc ttctccagca tctacctggt ggtgttcctg gccatctgca
      841 cctggtggtc ctgtcactt
//
