LOCUS       Exported 14389 bp ds-DNA circular SYN 12-MAY-2021
DEFINITION  expresses mouse Piezo1 with GFP.
ACCESSION   .
VERSION     .
KEYWORDS    mPiezo1-IRES-eGFP
SOURCE      synthetic DNA construct
  ORGANISM  synthetic DNA construct
REFERENCE   1 (bases 1 to 14389)
  AUTHORS   Coste B, Mathur J, Schmidt M, Earley TJ, Ranade S, Petrus MJ, Dubin
            AE, Patapoutian A
  TITLE     Piezo1 and Piezo2 are essential components of distinct mechanically
            activated cation channels.
  JOURNAL   Science. 2010 Oct 1;330(6000):55-60. doi: 10.1126/science.1193270.
            Epub 2010 Sep 2.
  PUBMED    20813920
REFERENCE   2 (bases 1 to 14389)
  AUTHORS   .
  TITLE     Direct Submission
  JOURNAL   Exported May 12, 2021 from SnapGene Server 1.1.58
            http://www.snapgene.com
FEATURES             Location/Qualifiers
     source          1..14389
                     /organism="synthetic DNA construct"
                     /mol_type="other DNA"
     enhancer        124..503
                     /label=CMV enhancer
                     /note="human cytomegalovirus immediate early enhancer"
     promoter        504..707
                     /label=CMV promoter
                     /note="human cytomegalovirus (CMV) immediate early
                     promoter"
     primer_bind     658..678
                     /label=CMV-F
                     /note="Human CMV immediate early promoter, forward primer"
     primer_bind     752..771
                     /label=T7
                     /note="T7 promoter, forward primer"
     promoter        752..770
                     /label=T7 promoter
                     /note="promoter for bacteriophage T7 RNA polymerase"
     regulatory      823..832
                     /regulatory_class="other"
                     /note="vertebrate consensus sequence for strong initiation
                     of translation (Kozak, 1987)"
     misc_feature    8528..9114
                     /label=IRES2
                     /note="internal ribosome entry site (IRES) of the
                     encephalomyocarditis virus (EMCV)"
     primer_bind     complement(8695..8712)
                     /label=IRES reverse
                     /note="IRES internal ribosome entry site, reverse primer.
                     Also called pCDH-rev"
     primer_bind     8922..8941
                     /label=IRES-F
                     /note="IRES internal ribosome entry site, forward primer"
     CDS             9115..9834
                     /codon_start=1
                     /product="the original enhanced GFP (Yang et al., 1996)"
                     /label=EGFP
                     /note="mammalian codon-optimized"
                     /translation="MVSKGEELFTGVVPILVELDGDVNGHKFSVSGEGEGDATYGKLTL
                     KFICTTGKLPVPWPTLVTTLTYGVQCFSRYPDHMKQHDFFKSAMPEGYVQERTIFFKDD
                     GNYKTRAEVKFEGDTLVNRIELKGIDFKEDGNILGHKLEYNYNSHNVYIMADKQKNGIK
                     VNFKIRHNIEDGSVQLADHYQQNTPIGDGPVLLPDNHYLSTQSALSKDPNEKRDHMVLL
                     EFVTAAGITLGMDELYK"
     CDS             9115..9831
                     /codon_start=1
                     /product="enhanced GFP"
                     /label=EGFP
                     /translation="MVSKGEELFTGVVPILVELDGDVNGHKFSVSGEGEGDATYGKLTL
                     KFICTTGKLPVPWPTLVTTLTYGVQCFSRYPDHMKQHDFFKSAMPEGYVQERTIFFKDD
                     GNYKTRAEVKFEGDTLVNRIELKGIDFKEDGNILGHKLEYNYNSHNVYIMADKQKNGIK
                     VNFKIRHNIEDGSVQLADHYQQNTPIGDGPVLLPDNHYLSTQSALSKDPNEKRDHMVLL
                     EFVTAAGITLGMDELYK"
     primer_bind     complement(9160..9181)
                     /label=EGFP-N
                     /note="EGFP, reverse primer"
     primer_bind     complement(9421..9440)
                     /label=EXFP-R
                     /note="For distinguishing EGFP variants, reverse primer"
     primer_bind     9768..9789
                     /label=EGFP-C
                     /note="EGFP, forward primer"
     primer_bind     complement(9869..9886)
                     /label=BGH-rev
                     /note="Bovine growth hormone terminator, reverse primer.
                     Also called BGH reverse"
     polyA_signal    9875..10099
                     /label=bGH poly(A) signal
                     /note="bovine growth hormone polyadenylation signal"
     rep_origin      10145..10573
                     /direction=RIGHT
                     /label=f1 ori
                     /note="f1 bacteriophage origin of replication; arrow
                     indicates direction of (+) strand synthesis"
     primer_bind     complement(10232..10251)
                     /label=F1ori-R
                     /note="F1 origin, reverse primer"
     primer_bind     10442..10463
                     /label=F1ori-F
                     /note="F1 origin, forward primer"
     primer_bind     complement(10582..10602)
                     /label=pBABE 3'
                     /note="SV40 enhancer, reverse primer for pBABE vectors"
     promoter        10587..10916
                     /label=SV40 promoter
                     /note="SV40 enhancer and early promoter"
     rep_origin      10767..10902
                     /label=SV40 ori
                     /note="SV40 origin of replication"
     primer_bind     10829..10848
                     /label=SV40pro-F
                     /note="SV40 promoter/origin, forward primer"
     CDS             10983..11777
                     /codon_start=1
                     /gene="aph(3')-II (or nptII)"
                     /product="aminoglycoside phosphotransferase from Tn5"
                     /label=NeoR/KanR
                     /note="confers resistance to neomycin, kanamycin, and G418
                     (Geneticin(R))"
                     /translation="MIEQDGLHAGSPAAWVERLFGYDWAQQTIGCSDAAVFRLSAQGRP
                     VLFVKTDLSGALNELQDEAARLSWLATTGVPCAAVLDVVTEAGRDWLLLGEVPGQDLLS
                     SHLAPAEKVSIMADAMRRLHTLDPATCPFDHQAKHRIERARTRMEAGLVDQDDLDEEHQ
                     GLAPAELFARLKARMPDGEDLVVTHGDACLPNIMVENGRFSGFIDCGRLGVADRYQDIA
                     LATRDIAEELGGEWADRFLVLYGIAAPDSQRIAFYRLLDEFF"
     primer_bind     complement(11037..11056)
                     /label=Neo-R
                     /note="Neomycin resistance gene, reverse primer"
     primer_bind     11647..11666
                     /label=Neo-F
                     /note="Neomycin resistance gene, forward primer"
     polyA_signal    11951..12072
                     /label=SV40 poly(A) signal
                     /note="SV40 polyadenylation signal"
     primer_bind     complement(11988..12007)
                     /label=SV40pA-R
                     /note="SV40 polyA, reverse primer"
     primer_bind     12042..12061
                     /label=EBV-rev
                     /note="SV40 polyA terminator, reverse primer"
     primer_bind     complement(12121..12137)
                     /label=M13 rev
                     /note="common sequencing primer, one of multiple similar
                     variants"
     primer_bind     complement(12121..12137)
                     /label=M13 Reverse
                     /note="In lacZ gene. Also called M13-rev"
     primer_bind     complement(12134..12156)
                     /label=M13/pUC Reverse
                     /note="In lacZ gene"
     protein_bind    12145..12161
                     /label=lac operator
                     /bound_moiety="lac repressor encoded by lacI"
                     /note="The lac repressor binds to the lac operator to
                     inhibit transcription in E. coli. This inhibition can be
                     relieved by adding lactose or
                     isopropyl-beta-D-thiogalactopyranoside (IPTG)."
     promoter        complement(12169..12199)
                     /label=lac promoter
                     /note="promoter for the E. coli lac operon"
     protein_bind    12214..12235
                     /label=CAP binding site
                     /bound_moiety="E. coli catabolite activator protein"
                     /note="CAP binding activates transcription in the presence
                     of cAMP."
     primer_bind     complement(12352..12369)
                     /label=L4440
                     /note="L4440 vector, forward primer"
     rep_origin      complement(12523..13111)
                     /direction=LEFT
                     /label=ori
                     /note="high-copy-number ColE1/pMB1/pBR322/pUC origin of
                     replication"
     primer_bind     complement(12603..12622)
                     /label=pBR322ori-F
                     /note="pBR322 origin, forward primer"
     CDS             complement(13282..14142)
                     /codon_start=1
                     /gene="bla"
                     /product="beta-lactamase"
                     /label=AmpR
                     /note="confers resistance to ampicillin, carbenicillin, and
                     related antibiotics"
                     /translation="MSIQHFRVALIPFFAAFCLPVFAHPETLVKVKDAEDQLGARVGYI
                     ELDLNSGKILESFRPEERFPMMSTFKVLLCGAVLSRIDAGQEQLGRRIHYSQNDLVEYS
                     PVTEKHLTDGMTVRELCSAAITMSDNTAANLLLTTIGGPKELTAFLHNMGDHVTRLDRW
                     EPELNEAIPNDERDTTMPVAMATTLRKLLTGELLTLASRQQLIDWMEADKVAGPLLRSA
                     LPAGWFIADKSGAGERGSRGIIAALGPDGKPSRIVVIYTTGSQATMDERNRQIAEIGAS
                     LIKHW"
     primer_bind     13905..13924
                     /label=Amp-R
                     /note="Ampicillin resistance gene, reverse primer"
     promoter        complement(14143..14247)
                     /gene="bla"
                     /label=AmpR promoter
     primer_bind     complement(14322..14341)
                     /label=pRS-marker
                     /note="pRS vectors, use to sequence yeast selectable
                     marker"
ORIGIN
        1 agtagtgcgc gagcaaaatt taagctacaa caaggcaagg cttgaccgac aattgcatga
       61 agaatctgct tagggttagg cgttttgcgc tgcttcgcga tgtacgggcc agatatacgc
      121 gttgacattg attattgact agttattaat agtaatcaat tacggggtca ttagttcata
      181 gcccatatat ggagttccgc gttacataac ttacggtaaa tggcccgcct ggctgaccgc
      241 ccaacgaccc ccgcccattg acgtcaataa tgacgtatgt tcccatagta acgccaatag
      301 ggactttcca ttgacgtcaa tgggtggagt atttacggta aactgcccac ttggcagtac
      361 atcaagtgta tcatatgcca agtacgcccc ctattgacgt caatgacggt aaatggcccg
      421 cctggcatta tgcccagtac atgaccttat gggactttcc tacttggcag tacatctacg
      481 tattagtcat cgctattacc atggtgatgc ggttttggca gtacatcaat gggcgtggat
      541 agcggtttga ctcacgggga tttccaagtc tccaccccat tgacgtcaat gggagtttgt
      601 tttggcacca aaatcaacgg gactttccaa aatgtcgtaa caactccgcc ccattgacgc
      661 aaatgggcgg taggcgtgta cggtgggagg tctatataag cagagctctc tggctaacta
      721 gagaacccac tgcttactgg cttatcgaaa ttaatacgac tcactatagg gagacccaag
      781 ctggctagcg tttaaacggg ccctctagac tcgagcggcc gcgccaccat ggagccgcac
      841 gtgctgggcg ccgggctcta ctggctgttg ctgccctgca cgctcctggc ggcctccctg
      901 ttacgcttca atgctctctc gctggtctat ttgctgtttc tactgctgct gccctggctt
      961 ccaggcccct caagacacag cataccaggt cacacaggtc gcctgctccg tgcactactc
     1021 tgcctcagcc tcctcttcct ggtggcccac cttgcctttc agatatgcct acacaccgtg
     1081 cctcacctgg accagtttct gggacaaaac ggtagccttt gggtgaaggt gtctcaacac
     1141 ataggggtta cgaggctgga cctgaaggac atctttaaca ccaccaggct ggtagcacct
     1201 gacctgggag tgctgctggc gtcctccctt tgccttggcc tctgtggacg cctcacgagg
     1261 aaagccgggc agagtcggcg cacccaggag ctgcaggatg atgacgatga cgatgatgac
     1321 gacgatgaag acatagatgc tgccccagcc gtggggctga agggagcccc tgccctggca
     1381 accaaacgca ggctgtggct ggcctcccgc ttccgggtca cggcccactg gctgctgatg
     1441 acctctggac ggacgctggt cattgtgttg ctggccctgg caggcatagc ccacccttcg
     1501 gccttctcca gcatctacct ggtggtgttc ctggccatct gcacctggtg gtcctgtcac
     1561 tttcctctca gccccctggg ctttaacacc ctctgtgtca tggtgagctg ttttggtgcc
     1621 ggccatctca tttgcctata ctgctatcag acaccattta tccaggacat gttaccccct
     1681 gggaacatct gggccaggct atttggtctc aagaacttcg tagacctccc taactactcc
     1741 agccccaacg ccctggtact caacactaag cacgcctggc ccatctatgt gagtcccgga
     1801 atcctgctgc tgctatatta cacagccacc tctctcctga agctccacaa gagctgtccc
     1861 tcagagctga ggaaggagac acccagggag gatgaggagc atgagctgga actggaccac
     1921 ctggagccag agccccaggc tagggacgcc acccagggtg agatgcccat gaccacggaa
     1981 cctgaccttg acaactgcac cgtgcatgta ctaaccagcc agagccctgt ccgccagcgt
     2041 ccagttcgcc ccaggctggc tgagctgaaa gagatgtcac cgctacatgg cctgggccac
     2101 ctcatcatgg accagagcta tgtgtgtgcc ctgattgcca tgatggtgtg gagcatcatg
     2161 taccacagtt ggctgacctt cgtcctgctg ctctgggcct gcctcatctg gacggtgcgt
     2221 agccgtcacc agctggctat gctctgctcg ccctgcatcc tgctgtatgg gctgacgctc
     2281 tgctgcctga ggtatgtgtg ggccatggaa cttcctgagc tgcccaccac cctgggccct
     2341 gtcagcctgc accagttggg actggaacac acacgctacc cttgcctgga cctcggtgcc
     2401 atgctcctct atctgctcac attctggctc cttctgcgtc agttcgtgaa ggagaagctg
     2461 ctgaagaagc aaaaggtgcc tgcggcgctg ctggaggtca cggtggccga cactgagccc
     2521 acacagaccc agacgctgct gcggagcctg ggggagctgg tcaccggcat ctacgtcaaa
     2581 tactggatct atgtgtgcgc cggcatgttc attgtggtca gcttcgccgg ccgcctggtg
     2641 gtctacaaaa tcgtctacat gttcctcttc ctgctgtgcc tcaccttgtt ccaggtctac
     2701 tacaccctgt ggaggaagct gctacgtgtc ttctggtggc tcgtggtggc ctatacaatg
     2761 ctcgtgctca tcgctgtgta caccttccag ttccaggact tccccaccta ttggcgcaac
     2821 ctcacgggct tcacagacga gcagttgggc gacctgggcc tggagcagtt cagtgtgtcg
     2881 gagctctttt ccagtatcct catccctggc ttcttcctgc tggcctgcat cctgcagctg
     2941 cactacttcc acagaccgtt catgcagctc actgacctgg agcacgtgcc gccaccaggc
     3001 acccgccacc ctcgatgggc tcacaggcag gatgcagtga gcgaggcccc tctgcttgag
     3061 catcaggagg aagaggaagt cttcagggaa gatgggcaga gcatggatgg gccccaccag
     3121 gccacacagg tccctgaggg tacggccagc aagtggggcc tggtggctga ccggctgctg
     3181 gacctagcgg ccagcttctc ggctgtcctc acccgaatcc aggtgttcgt tcggcgcttg
     3241 ctagaacttc acgtcttcaa gctggtggcc ctctacactg tctgggtggc cctgaaagaa
     3301 gtgtctgtga tgaacctgct gctggtggtg ctatgggcct tcgccttgcc ctatccgcgc
     3361 ttccggccca tggcttcctg cctgtccacc gtgtggacct gtatcatcat tgtatgcaag
     3421 atgctctatc agctcaagat tgtcaacccg catgagtact ccagcaactg cactgagccc
     3481 ttccccaaca ataccaactt gcagcctttg gagatcaacc agtctttgct gtaccgtggc
     3541 cctgttgacc ctgccaactg gtttggggtg cggaagggtt accccaactt gggctatatc
     3601 cagaaccacc tgcagatcct tctgttgctg gtgtttgagg ccgtggtgta ccggcgccaa
     3661 gagcactacc gccggcagca ccagcaggcc cctctgcccg cccaggctgt gtgcgcagat
     3721 ggcacccgcc agaggttgga ccaggaccta cttagctgcc tcaagtattt catcaacttc
     3781 ttcttctaca aattcgggct ggagatctgc ttcttgatgg ccgtgaatgt gattgggcag
     3841 cgtatgaact tcatggtgat cttacacggt tgctggttgg tggccatcct tacacgccgg
     3901 cgccgtgagg ccatcgcccg cctctggcct aactactgtc tgttcctcac gctgttcctg
     3961 ctgtaccagt acctgctgtg tttgggcatg ccccctgcac tgtgcattga ctatccatgg
     4021 cgctggagca aggccatccc catgaattcc gccctcatca agtggctgta cctacctgac
     4081 ttcttcagag cccccaactc caccaacctt atcagtgact tcctcctgct gctttgcgcc
     4141 tcccagcagt ggcaggtctt ctcagcggag cgaacggagg agtggcaacg catggcgggc
     4201 atcaacactg accacctgga gcccctgcgt ggggagccca accctatacc caacttcatc
     4261 cactgcaggt cctatctgga tatgctgaag gtggccgtct tccgctacct gttctggctg
     4321 gtgctcgttg tggtgtttgt tgcgggggcc acccgcataa gcatcttcgg gctggggtac
     4381 ctgctagcct gcttctacct gctgctgttt ggcactaccc tgctgcagaa ggacacgcga
     4441 gcccagctcg tgctgtggga ctgcctcatc ctctataatg tcactgtcat catctctaag
     4501 aatatgctgt cgctcctgtc ctgtgtcttc gtggagcaaa tgcagagcaa cttctgctgg
     4561 gtcatccagc tcttcagcct cgtgtgcaca gtcaaaggct actatgatcc caaagagatg
     4621 atgaccaggg accgggactg cctgctgcct gtggaggagg ccgggatcat ctgggacagt
     4681 atctgcttct tcttcctgct cttgcaacgg cgcatctttc tcagccacta cttcctgcat
     4741 gtcagcgctg acctgaaagc cacagccctg caggcatcca ggggctttgc cctctacaat
     4801 gcagccaacc tgaagagcat caacttccat cgccagattg aggagaagtc cctggcccag
     4861 ctgaaaagac agatgaagcg catccgtgcc aaacaggaga agtacaggca gagccaggca
     4921 agtcgtggcc aactccagtc caaagaccct caggatccca gccaggagcc agggcctgac
     4981 agcccagggg gctcctcccc gccacggaga cagtggtggc gcccctggct ggaccacgcc
     5041 acagtcatcc actctggcga ctacttcctg tttgagtcag atagcgagga ggaagaggag
     5101 gccctacctg aggaccccag gcctgcagct cagagtgcct tccagatggc ataccaggca
     5161 tgggtaacca atgcccagac agtgctgagg cagcgtcggg agcgggcacg gcaggagcgg
     5221 gcagagcagc tggcttctgg aggtgacttg aacccagatg tggaaccagt agatgtccca
     5281 gaagatgaga tggcaggccg tagccacatg atgcagcgtg tgctaagcac catgcagttc
     5341 ctgtgggtgc tgggccaggc cacggtagac gggctgacgc gctggctgcg tgcattcacg
     5401 aagcaccacc gcaccatgag cgatgtgctg tgcgcagagc gctacctgct cacccaggag
     5461 cttcttcggg ttggagaggt acgccgaggt gtgctggacc agctttatgt gggtgaagat
     5521 gaggccacat tgtcaggtcc cgtggagacc cgggatggac ccagcacagc ctcaagtggg
     5581 ctgggagccg aagagccttt gagtagcatg acagacgaca ccagcagccc cctgagcaca
     5641 ggctataaca cccgcagtgg cagtgaggag attgtcaccg acgctgggga cctccaggct
     5701 gggacctccc tgcacggctc ccaagagctt ttagccaatg ctcgtacccg gatgcgcacg
     5761 gccagcgagc tgctactgga taggcgcctg catatccctg agctggagga ggccgagcgg
     5821 tttgaggcac agcagggccg gactctgcgg ctgctcaggg ctgggtacca gtgcgtggcg
     5881 gcacactcgg agctgctctg ttacttcatc atcatcctta accacatggt gacagcctcg
     5941 gctgcctccc tggtgctgcc cgtgcttgtg ttcctgtggg ccatgctgac catcccgagg
     6001 cctagcaagc gcttttggat gacagctatc gtcttcactg aggtcatggt ggtcaccaaa
     6061 tacctgttcc agttcggctt cttcccctgg aacagctacg ttgtgctgcg gcgctatgag
     6121 aacaagccct acttccctcc gcgaatcctg ggccttgaga aaacggacag ctacatcaag
     6181 tatgacctgg tgcagctcat ggccctcttc ttccaccgct cgcagctact gtgttatggc
     6241 ctctgggacc atgaggagga tcgctatccc aaggaccatt gcaggagtag tgtgaaggac
     6301 cgggaggcca aggaagagcc agaagctaag ctggaatcgc agtctgagac aggcactggg
     6361 catcccaagg agccagtgtt ggccggtact cccagggacc acatccaagg gaaaggaagt
     6421 attagatcca aggatgttat ccaagatccc ccagaggacc ttaagccccg gcacacgagg
     6481 cacatcagca tacgcttcag gaggcgcaag gagactccag gacccaaagg aacagcagtc
     6541 atggagactg agcacgagga gggagaagga aaagaaacta cagagagaaa gaggccgcgt
     6601 cacactcaag aaaaatcgaa gtttcgggag agaatgaagg cagctgggcg ccggctgcag
     6661 agcttctgtg tgtcactggc ccagagcttc taccaaccct tgcagcgttt cttccatgac
     6721 attctgcaca caaagtaccg ggcggccacc gacgtctacg ccctcatgtt cctggccgat
     6781 attgtcgaca tcatcatcat catctttggt ttttgggctt ttgggaagca ctctgcagcc
     6841 acagacattg catcctcgct gtcagatgac caggtgccac aggccttcct gttcatgctg
     6901 ctggtccagt ttggcaccat ggtcatcgac cgtgccctct acctgcgcaa gactgtcctg
     6961 ggaaagctgg cctttcaggt ggtcctggtg gtggcgattc acatctggat gttctttatc
     7021 ttaccggctg tcactgagag gatgttcagc cagaatgcgg tggcacagct gtggtacttc
     7081 gtcaagtgca tttactttgc cctgtccgcc taccagatcc gctgtggcta ccccacccgt
     7141 atcttgggca acttcctcac caagaaatac aaccatctaa acctcttcct tttccagggg
     7201 ttccgtctag tgccgttcct ggtggagctg cgggccgtca tggactgggt gtggaccgac
     7261 accacgctgt ccctgtccaa ctggatgtgt gtggaagaca tctatgccaa catctttatc
     7321 atcaagtgca gccgagagac agagaagaaa tacccccagc ccaaggggca gaagaagaag
     7381 aaaattgtca agtatggtat gggaggcctc attatcctct tcctcatcgc catcatctgg
     7441 ttccctctgc tcttcatgtc actgatccgc tctgtggtcg gggtcgtcaa ccagcccatt
     7501 gatgtcaccg tcaccctcaa gctaggcggc tatgagccac tgttcaccat gagcgcccag
     7561 cagccatcca ttgtgccatt cacaccccag gcctacgagg agctgtccca gcagtttgac
     7621 ccctatccac tagccatgca gttcattagc cagtacagtc ctgaggacat cgtcactgca
     7681 cagatcgagg gcagctcggg ggcgctgtgg cgcatcagcc cacccagccg agcccagatg
     7741 aagcaggagc tgtacaacgg cacagccgac attacactgc gctttacctg gaatttccaa
     7801 agggacctgg ccaagggtgg cactgtggag tatactaatg agaagcacac cttggagctg
     7861 gcccccaaca gtacggcacg aaggcagctg gcccaactgc tcgagggcag acctgaccag
     7921 tcagtggtca ttccccatct cttccccaag tacattcgtg ctcccaatgg gcctgaagcc
     7981 aaccctgtga agcagctgca gccagatgag gaagaggact accttggtgt gcgcatccag
     8041 ctgcggaggg agcaagtggg cacaggggcc tctggggagc aagcgggcac caaggcctcc
     8101 gacttcctcg agtggtgggt catcgagctg caggactgca aggctgactg caacctgctg
     8161 cccatggtca tcttcagtga caaggtcagc ccacctagcc tgggcttcct ggccggctac
     8221 gggattgtgg ggctgtacgt ctccatcgtg ctggtggttg gcaagtttgt gcggggcttc
     8281 ttcagcgaga tctctcactc catcatgttc gaggaactgc cgtgtgtgga ccgcatcctc
     8341 aagctgtgcc aggacatctt cttggtgcgc gagacccggg agctggagct ggaggaggag
     8401 ctatacgcca agctcatctt cctgtaccga tctccagaga ccatgattaa gtggacacgt
     8461 gagagggagt agaagcttgg cgcgccttaa ttaactgcag tcgacggtac cgcgggcccg
     8521 ggatccgccc ctctccctcc ccccccccta acgttactgg ccgaagccgc ttggaataag
     8581 gccggtgtgc gtttgtctat atgttatttt ccaccatatt gccgtctttt ggcaatgtga
     8641 gggcccggaa acctggccct gtcttcttga cgagcattcc taggggtctt tcccctctcg
     8701 ccaaaggaat gcaaggtctg ttgaatgtcg tgaaggaagc agttcctctg gaagcttctt
     8761 gaagacaaac aacgtctgta gcgacccttt gcaggcagcg gaacccccca cctggcgaca
     8821 ggtgcctctg cggccaaaag ccacgtgtat aagatacacc tgcaaaggcg gcacaacccc
     8881 agtgccacgt tgtgagttgg atagttgtgg aaagagtcaa atggctctcc tcaagcgtat
     8941 tcaacaaggg gctgaaggat gcccagaagg taccccattg tatgggatct gatctggggc
     9001 ctcggtacac atgctttaca tgtgtttagt cgaggttaaa aaaacgtcta ggccccccga
     9061 accacgggga cgtggttttc ctttgaaaaa cacgatgata atatggccac aaccatggtg
     9121 agcaagggcg aggagctgtt caccggggtg gtgcccatcc tggtcgagct ggacggcgac
     9181 gtaaacggcc acaagttcag cgtgtccggc gagggcgagg gcgatgccac ctacggcaag
     9241 ctgaccctga agttcatctg caccaccggc aagctgcccg tgccctggcc caccctcgtg
     9301 accaccctga cctacggcgt gcagtgcttc agccgctacc ccgaccacat gaagcagcac
     9361 gacttcttca agtccgccat gcccgaaggc tacgtccagg agcgcaccat cttcttcaag
     9421 gacgacggca actacaagac ccgcgccgag gtgaagttcg agggcgacac cctggtgaac
     9481 cgcatcgagc tgaagggcat cgacttcaag gaggacggca acatcctggg gcacaagctg
     9541 gagtacaact acaacagcca caacgtctat atcatggccg acaagcagaa gaacggcatc
     9601 aaggtgaact tcaagatccg ccacaacatc gaggacggca gcgtgcagct cgccgaccac
     9661 taccagcaga acacccccat cggcgacggc cccgtgctgc tgcccgacaa ccactacctg
     9721 agcacccagt ccgccctgag caaagacccc aacgagaagc gcgatcacat ggtcctgctg
     9781 gagttcgtga ccgccgccgg gatcactctc ggcatggacg agctgtacaa gtaaggccgg
     9841 ccaagcttaa gtttaaaccg ctgatcagcc tcgactgtgc cttctagttg ccagccatct
     9901 gttgtttgcc cctcccccgt gccttccttg accctggaag gtgccactcc cactgtcctt
     9961 tcctaataaa atgaggaaat tgcatcgcat tgtctgagta ggtgtcattc tattctgggg
    10021 ggtggggtgg ggcaggacag caagggggag gattgggaag acaatagcag gcatgctggg
    10081 gatgcggtgg gctctatggc ttctgaggcg gaaagaacca gctggggctc tagggggtat
    10141 ccccnnnnnn nnnnnnnnnn nnnnnnnnnn nnnnnnnnnn nnnnnnnnnn nnnnnnnnnn
    10201 nnnnnnnnnn nnnnnnnnnn nnnnnnnnnn nnnnnnnnnn nnnnnnnnnn nnnnnnnnnn
    10261 nnnnnnnncn nnnnnnnnnn nnnnnnnnnn nnnnnnnnnn nnnnnnnnnn nnnnnnnnnn
    10321 nnnnnnnnnn nnnnnnnnnn nnnnnnnnnn nnnnnnnnnn annnnnnnnn nnnnnnnnnn
    10381 nnnnnnnnnn nnnnnnnnnn nnnnnnnnnn cctttgacgt tggagtccac gttctttaat
    10441 agtggactct tgttccaaac tggaacaaca ctcaacccta tctcggtcta ttcttttgat
    10501 ttataaggga ttttgccgat ttcggcctat tggttaaaaa atgagctgat ttaacaaaaa
    10561 tttaacgcga attaattctg tggaatgtgt gtcagttagg gtgtggaaag tccccaggct
    10621 ccccagcagg cagaagtatg caaagcatgc atctcaatta gtcagcaacc aggtgtggaa
    10681 agtccccagg ctccccagca ggcagaagta tgcaaagcat gcatctcaat tagtcagcaa
    10741 ccatagtccc gcccctaact ccgcccatcc cgcccctaac tccgcccagt tccgcccatt
    10801 ctccgcccca tggctgacta atttttttta tttatgcaga ggccgaggcc gcctctgcct
    10861 ctgagctatt ccagaagtag tgaggaggct tttttggagg cctaggcttt tgcaaaaagc
    10921 tcccgggagc ttgtatatcc attttcggat ctgatcaaga gacaggatga ggatcgtttc
    10981 gcatgattga acaagatgga ttgcacgcag gttctccggc cgcttgggtg gagaggctat
    11041 tcggctatga ctgggcacaa cagacaatcg gctgctctga tgccgccgtg ttccggctgt
    11101 cagcgcaggg gcgcccggtt ctttttgtca agaccgacct gtccggtgcc ctgaatgaac
    11161 tgcaggacga ggcagcgcgg ctatcgtggc tggccacgac gggcgttcct tgcgcagctg
    11221 tgctcgacgt tgtcactgaa gcgggaaggg actggctgct attgggcgaa gtgccggggc
    11281 aggatctcct gtcatctcac cttgctcctg ccgagaaagt atccatcatg gctgatgcaa
    11341 tgcggcggct gcatacgctt gatccggcta cctgcccatt cgaccaccaa gcgaaacatc
    11401 gcatcgagcg agcacgtact cggatggaag ccggtcttgt cgatcaggat gatctggacg
    11461 aagagcatca ggggctcgcg ccagccgaac tgttcgccag gctcaaggcg cgcatgcccg
    11521 acggcgagga tctcgtcgtg acccatggcg atgcctgctt gccgaatatc atggtggaaa
    11581 atggccgctt ttctggattc atcgactgtg gccggctggg tgtggcggac cgctatcagg
    11641 acatagcgtt ggctacccgt gatattgctg aagagcttgg cggcgaatgg gctgaccgct
    11701 tcctcgtgct ttacggtatc gccgctcccg attcgcagcg catcgccttc tatcgccttc
    11761 ttgacgagtt cttctgagcg ggactctggg gttcgaaatg accgaccaag cgacgcccaa
    11821 cctgccatca cgagatttcg attccaccgc cgccttctat gaaaggttgg gcttcggaat
    11881 cgttttccgg gacgccggct ggatgatcct ccagcgcggg gatctcatgc tggagttctt
    11941 cgcccacccc aacttgttta ttgcagctta taatggttac aaataaagca atagcatcac
    12001 aaatttcaca aataaagcat ttttttcact gcattctagt tgtggtttgt ccaaactcat
    12061 caatgtatct tatcatgtct gtataccgtc gacctctagc tagagcttgg cgtaatcatg
    12121 gtcatagctg tttcctgtgt gaaattgtta tccgctcaca attccacaca acatacgagc
    12181 cggaagcata aagtgtaaag cctggggtgc ctaatgagtg agctaactca cattaattgc
    12241 gttgcgctca ctgcccgctt tccagtcggg aaacctgtcg tgccagctgc attaatgaat
    12301 cggccaacgc gcggggagag gcggtttgcg tattgggcgc tcttccgctt cctcgctcac
    12361 tgactcgctg cgctcggtcg ttcggctgcg gcgagcggta tcagctcact caaaggcggt
    12421 aatacggtta tccacagaat caggggataa cgcaggaaag aacatgtgag caaaaggcca
    12481 gcaaaaggcc aggaaccgta aaaaggccgc gttgctggcg tttttccata ggctccgccc
    12541 ccctgacgag catcacaaaa atcgacgctc aagtcagagg tggcgaaacc cgacaggact
    12601 ataaagatac caggcgtttc cccctggaag ctccctcgtg cgctctcctg ttccgaccct
    12661 gccgcttacc ggatacctgt ccgcctttct cccttcggga agcgtggcgc tttctcatag
    12721 ctcacgctgt aggtatctca gttcggtgta ggtcgttcgc tccaagctgg gctgtgtgca
    12781 cgaacccccc gttcagcccg accgctgcgc cttatccggt aactatcgtc ttgagtccaa
    12841 cccggtaaga cacgacttat cgccactggc agcagccact ggtaacagga ttagcagagc
    12901 gaggtatgta ggcggtgcta cagagttctt gaagtggtgg cctaactacg gctacactag
    12961 aagaacagta tttggtatct gcgctctgct gaagccagtt accttcggaa aaagagttgg
    13021 tagctcttga tccggcaaac aaaccaccgc tggtagcggt ggtttttttg tttgcaagca
    13081 gcagattacg cgcagaaaaa aaggatctca agaagatcct ttgatctttt ctacggggtc
    13141 tgacgctcag tggaacgaaa actcacgtta agggattttg gtcatgagat tatcaaaaag
    13201 gatcttcacc tagatccttt taaattaaaa atgaagtttt aaatcaatct aaagtatata
    13261 tgagtaaact tggtctgaca gttaccaatg cttaatcagt gaggcaccta tctcagcgat
    13321 ctgtctattt cgttcatcca tagttgcctg actccccgtc gtgtagataa ctacgatacg
    13381 ggagggctta ccatctggcc ccagtgctgc aatgataccg cgagacccac gctcaccggc
    13441 tccagattta tcagcaataa accagccagc cggaagggcc gagcgcagaa gtggtcctgc
    13501 aactttatcc gcctccatcc agtctattaa ttgttgccgg gaagctagag taagtagttc
    13561 gccagttaat agtttgcgca acgttgttgc cattgctaca ggcatcgtgg tgtcacgctc
    13621 gtcgtttggt atggcttcat tcagctccgg ttcccaacga tcaaggcgag ttacatgatc
    13681 ccccatgttg tgcaaaaaag cggttagctc cttcggtcct ccgatcgttg tcagaagtaa
    13741 gttggccgca gtgttatcac tcatggttat ggcagcactg cataattctc ttactgtcat
    13801 gccatccgta agatgctttt ctgtgactgg tgagtactca accaagtcat tctgagaata
    13861 gtgtatgcgg cgaccgagtt gctcttgccc ggcgtcaata cgggataata ccgcgccaca
    13921 tagcagaact ttaaaagtgc tcatcattgg aaaacgttct tcggggcgaa aactctcaag
    13981 gatcttaccg ctgttgagat ccagttcgat gtaacccact cgtgcaccca actgatcttc
    14041 agcatctttt actttcacca gcgtttctgg gtgagcaaaa acaggaaggc aaaatgccgc
    14101 aaaaaaggga ataagggcga cacggaaatg ttgaatactc atactcttcc tttttcaata
    14161 ttattgaagc atttatcagg gttattgtct catgagcgga tacatatttg aatgtattta
    14221 gaaaaataaa caaatagggg ttccgcgcac atttccccga aaagtgccac ctgacgtcga
    14281 cggatcggga gatctcccga tcccctatgg tgcactctca gtacaatctg ctctgatgcc
    14341 gcatagttaa gccagtatct gctccctgct tgtgtgttgg aggtcgctg
//
